Addgene plasmid #100641: YCe2024 HC_Kan_conn_D-E
Purpose: EMMA toolkit Assembly connector D-E
Depositing lab: Yizhi Cai. Depositing organization: University of Edinburgh. Publication: EMMA: An Extensible Mammalian Modular Assembly Toolkit for the Rapid Design and Production of Diverse Expression Vectors. Martella A, Matjusaitis M, Auxillos J, Pollard SM, Cai Y. ACS Synth Biol. 2017 Apr 24. doi: 10.1021/acssynbio.7b00016. PubMed 28418644.
Backbone
  Vector backbone: pSMART HC_Kan
  Vector type: Synthetic Biology
Growth in bacteria
  Bacterial resistance: Kanamycin, 50 μg/mL
  Growth temperature: 37°C
  Growth strain: DH5alpha
  Copy number: High Copy
Gene/Insert
  Gene/Insert name: EMMA toolkit Assembly connector D-E
  Species: Synthetic
  Cloning method: Restriction Enzyme; 5′ cloning site Unknown (unknown if destroyed); 3′ cloning site Unknown (unknown if destroyed)
Terms and licenses: Academic/Nonprofit Terms; Industry Terms: Not Available to Industry
Depositor comments: DNA element with no function. It is used as a bridge to connect parts placed in position 3 and 5 of EMMA platform.
How to cite: YCe2024 HC_Kan_conn_D-E was a gift from Yizhi Cai (Addgene plasmid # 100641 ; http://n2t.net/addgene:100641 ; RRID:Addgene_100641)
