[The description below was written by a language model from this plasmid's Addgene catalogue record and pLannotate feature annotations shown in this document.]
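Description:
YCe2024 HC_Kan_conn_D-E is a small synthetic-biology part plasmid from the EMMA (Extensible Mammalian Modular Assembly) toolkit, built on the pSMART HC_Kan backbone. It is only about 1.85 kb and is maintained in E. coli at high copy through a ColE1/pUC-type origin of replication. Selection is by kanamycin, using an aph(3')-Ia aminoglycoside phosphotransferase gene that the annotation places downstream of a cat-gene promoter. As is typical of the pSMART design, the backbone is insulated by transcription terminators. The tonB, T7Te and T3Te terminators flank the marker, the origin and the cloning region, which limits read-through into or out of the insert.

The payload is the D-E assembly connector, which the depositor describes as a synthetic DNA element with no biological function. It serves as a bridge that joins parts occupying positions 3 and 5 of the EMMA platform, so it stands in when the intervening position is left empty in a modular mammalian expression vector assembly. The cloning sites and the enzyme used to release the connector are not given in the record, and the connector itself is not annotated as a feature. The only hit in that region is a roughly 17 bp match to the Tet-responsive PTight promoter, which is far too short to be a functional promoter and is most likely a chance similarity.

Two sequence records are provided, the depositor's at 1,852 nt and a sequencing result at 1,848 nt. They show the same features in opposite orientation, and the sequencing result annotates KanR as a fragment two bases shorter.
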