Features (pLannotate 1.2.2; 7 found; start..end, strand, type, name):
     19..35      +  promoter       tight TRE promoter (fragment): Tet-responsive promoter PTight, consisting of seven tet operator sequences followed by the minimal CMV promoter
    129..160     +  terminator     tonB terminator: bidirectional E. coli tonB-P14 transcription terminator
    161..263     +  promoter       cat promoter: promoter of the E. coli cat gene encoding chloramphenicol acetyltransferase
    264..1079    +  CDS            KanR: aminoglycoside phosphotransferase; aph(3')-Ia; confers resistance to kanamycin in bacteria or G418 (Geneticin®) in eukaryotes
   1103..1130    +  terminator     T7Te terminator: phage T7 early transcription terminator
   1142..1729    -  rep_origin     ori: high-copy-number ColE1/pMB1/pBR322/pUC origin of replication
   1751..1780    -  terminator     T3Te terminator: phage T3 early transcription terminator
>Addgene plasmid #100641 | YCe2024 HC_Kan_conn_D-E | depositor full sequence | sequence record 189560 | YCe2024 HC_Kan_conn_D-E sequence 1852 bps
ACGTCTCGGGACTTAGCCTTTAGTGAACCGTCAGAATTAATTCAGATCGATCTATCCGCGAGACGACGAA
TTCTCTAGATATCGCTCAATACTGACCATTTAAATCATACCTGACCTCCATAGCAGAAAGTCAAAAGCCT
CCGACCGGAGGCTTTTGACTTGATCGGCACGTAAGAGGTTCCAACTTTCACCATAATGAAATAAGATCAC
TACCGGGCGTATTTTTTGAGTTATCGAGATTTTCAGGAGCTAAGGAAGCTAAAATGAGCCATATTCAACG
GGAAACGTCTTGCTCGAGGCCGCGATTAAATTCCAACATGGATGCTGATTTATATGGGTATAAATGGGCT
CGCGATAATGTCGGGCAATCAGGTGCGACAATCTATCGATTGTATGGGAAGCCCGATGCGCCAGAGTTGT
TTCTGAAACATGGCAAAGGTAGCGTTGCCAATGATGTTACAGATGAGATGGTCAGGCTAAACTGGCTGAC
GGAATTTATGCCTCTTCCGACCATCAAGCATTTTATCCGTACTCCTGATGATGCATGGTTACTCACCACT
GCGATCCCAGGGAAAACAGCATTCCAGGTATTAGAAGAATATCCTGATTCAGGTGAAAATATTGTTGATG
CGCTGGCAGTGTTCCTGCGCCGGTTGCATTCGATTCCTGTTTGTAATTGTCCTTTTAACGGCGATCGCGT
ATTTCGTCTCGCTCAGGCGCAATCACGAATGAATAACGGTTTGGTTGGTGCGAGTGATTTTGATGACGAG
CGTAATGGCTGGCCTGTTGAACAAGTCTGGAAAGAAATGCATAAGCTTTTGCCATTCTCACCGGATTCAG
TCGTCACTCATGGTGATTTCTCACTTGATAACCTTATTTTTGACGAGGGGAAATTAATAGGTTGTATTGA
TGTTGGACGAGTCGGAATCGCAGACCGATACCAGGATCTTGCCATCCTATGGAACTGCCTCGGTGAGTTT
TCTCCTTCATTACAGAAACGGCTTTTTCAAAAATATGGTATTGATAATCCTGATATGAATAAATTGCAGT
TTCACTTGATGCTCGATGAGTTTTTCTAATGAGGGCCCAAATGTAATCACCTGGCTCACCTTCGGGTGGG
CCTTTCTGCGTTGCTGGCGTTTTTCCATAGGCTCCGCCCCCCTGACGAGCATCACAAAAATCGATGCTCA
AGTCAGAGGTGGCGAAACCCGACAGGACTATAAAGATACCAGGCGTTTCCCCCTGGAAGCTCCCTCGTGC
GCTCTCCTGTTCCGACCCTGCCGCTTACCGGATACCTGTCCGCCTTTCTCCCTTCGGGAAGCGTGGCGCT
TTCTCATAGCTCACGCTGTAGGTATCTCAGTTCGGTGTAGGTCGTTCGCTCCAAGCTGGGCTGTGTGCAC
GAACCCCCCGTTCAGCCCGACCGCTGCGCCTTATCCGGTAACTATCGTCTTGAGTCCAACCCGGTAAGAC
ACGACTTATCGCCACTGGCAGCAGCCACTGGTAACAGGATTAGCAGAGCGAGGTATGTAGGCGGTGCTAC
AGAGTTCTTGAAGTGGTGGCCTAACTACGGCTACACTAGAAGAACAGTATTTGGTATCTGCGCTCTGCTG
AAGCCAGTTACCTCGGAAAAAGAGTTGGTAGCTCTTGATCCGGCAAACAAACCACCGCTGGTAGCGGTGG
TTTTTTTGTTTGCAAGCAGCAGATTACGCGCAGAAAAAAAGGATCTCAAGAAGATCCTTTGATTTTCTAC
CGAAGAAAGGCCCACCCGTGAAGGTGAGCCAGTGAGTTGATTGCAGTCCAGTTACGCTGGAGTCTGAGGC
TCGTCCTGAATGATATCAAGCTTGAATTCGTT
