Features (pLannotate 1.2.2; 7 found; start..end, strand, type, name):
     98..127     +  terminator     T3Te terminator: phage T3 early transcription terminator
    149..736     +  rep_origin     ori: high-copy-number ColE1/pMB1/pBR322/pUC origin of replication
    748..775     -  terminator     T7Te terminator: phage T7 early transcription terminator
    798..1611    -  CDS            KanR (fragment): aminoglycoside phosphotransferase; aph(3')-Ia; confers resistance to kanamycin in bacteria or G418 (Geneticin®) in eukaryotes
   1612..1714    -  promoter       cat promoter: promoter of the E. coli cat gene encoding chloramphenicol acetyltransferase
   1715..1746    -  terminator     tonB terminator: bidirectional E. coli tonB-P14 transcription terminator
   1840..8       -  promoter       tight TRE promoter (fragment) (across the origin): Tet-responsive promoter PTight, consisting of seven tet operator sequences followed by the minimal CMV promoter
>Addgene plasmid #100641 | YCe2024 HC_Kan_conn_D-E | addgene full sequence | sequence record 192749 | Addgene NGS Result
TCACTAAAGGCTAAGTCCCGAGACGTACGAATTCAAGCTTGATATCATTCAGGACGAGCCTCAGACTCCA
GCGTAACTGGACTGCAATCAACTCACTGGCTCACCTTCACGGGTGGGCCTTTCTTCGGTAGAAAATCAAA
GGATCTTCTTGAGATCCTTTTTTTCTGCGCGTAATCTGCTGCTTGCAAACAAAAAAACCACCGCTACCAG
CGGTGGTTTGTTTGCCGGATCAAGAGCTACCAACTCTTTTTCCGAGGTAACTGGCTTCAGCAGAGCGCAG
ATACCAAATACTGTTCTTCTAGTGTAGCCGTAGTTAGGCCACCACTTCAAGAACTCTGTAGCACCGCCTA
CATACCTCGCTCTGCTAATCCTGTTACCAGTGGCTGCTGCCAGTGGCGATAAGTCGTGTCTTACCGGGTT
GGACTCAAGACGATAGTTACCGGATAAGGCGCAGCGGTCGGGCTGAACGGGGGGTTCGTGCACACAGCCC
AGCTTGGAGCGAACGACCTACACCGAACTGAGATACCTACAGCGTGAGCTATGAGAAAGCGCCACGCTTC
CCGAAGGGAGAAAGGCGGACAGGTATCCGGTAAGCGGCAGGGTCGGAACAGGAGAGCGCACGAGGGAGCT
TCCAGGGGGAAACGCCTGGTATCTTTATAGTCCTGTCGGGTTTCGCCACCTCTGACTTGAGCATCGATTT
TTGTGATGCTCGTCAGGGGGGCGGAGCCTATGGAAAAACGCCAGCAACGCAGAAAGGCCCACCCGAAGGT
GAGCCAGGTGATTACATTTGGGCCCTCAGAAAAACTCATCGAGCATCAAGTGAAACTGCAATTTATTCAT
ATCAGGATTATCAATACCATATTTTTGAAAAAGCCGTTTCTGTAATGAAGGAGAAAACTCACCGAGGCAG
TTCCATAGGATGGCAAGATCCTGGTATCGGTCTGCGATTCCGACTCGTCCAACATCAATACAACCTATTA
ATTTCCCCTCGTCAAAAATAAGGTTATCAAGTGAGAAATCACCATGAGTGACGACTGAATCCGGTGAGAA
TGGCAAAAGCTTATGCATTTCTTTCCAGACTTGTTCAACAGGCCAGCCATTACGCTCGTCATCAAAATCA
CTCGCACCAACCAAACCGTTATTCATTCGTGATTGCGCCTGAGCGAGACGAAATACGCGATCGCCGTTAA
AAGGACAATTACAAACAGGAATCGAATGCAACCGGCGCAGGAACACTGCCAGCGCATCAACAATATTTTC
ACCTGAATCAGGATATTCTTCTAATACCTGGAATGCTGTTTTCCCTGGGATCGCAGTGGTGAGTAACCAT
GCATCATCAGGAGTACGGATAAAATGCTTGATGGTCGGAAGAGGCATAAATTCCGTCAGCCAGTTTAGCC
TGACCATCTCATCTGTAACATCATTGGCAACGCTACCTTTGCCATGTTTCAGAAACAACTCTGGCGCATC
GGGCTTCCCATACAATCGATAGATTGTCGCACCTGATTGCCCGACATTATCGCGAGCCCATTTATACCCA
TATAAATCAGCATCCATGTTGGAATTTAATCGCGGCCTCGAGCAAGACGTTTCCCGTTGAATATGGCTCA
TTTTAGCTTCCTTAGCTCCTGAAAATCTCGATAACTCAAAAAATACGCCCGGTAGTGATCTTATTTCATT
ATGGTGAAAGTTGGAACCTCTTACGTGCCGATCAAGTCAAAAGCCTCCGGTCGGAGGCTTTTGACTTTCT
GCTATGGAGGTCAGGTATGATTTAAATGGTCAGTATTGAGCGATATCTAGAGAATTCGTCGTCTCGCGGA
TAGATCGATCTGAATTAATTCTGACGGT
